>Addgene plasmid #111982 | Hsh155 K818A 3xFLAG | addgene full sequence | sequence record 213737 | Addgene NGS Result
GTAAAACGACGGCCAGTGAGCGCGCGTAATACGACTCACTATAGGGCGAATTGGGTACCGGGCCCCCCCC
TCGAGCATGTACTTTCCGCCTAACTACCATCACCTGTCTTTATTTATTCCGCTGACAGATATGCACAACC
AATTATCGTCTCTTGAAAGCTTTTTAGACGTGATTGCTGTTATTTGGCACGTTGTTAGTATTTAAGCTTA
TTCGGGTTTGCATTGATATTTGCCCGAGCAGAAATCTCCTTCTCGATGAGTTAGAACTGAAACATCTCTT
CAATTACTTATACATAATAAACATAGAAAGCCAGGACCTGTCATCATGAGTCATCCGATTCAATTTGTAA
ACGCTAATAATAGCGATAAGAGCCACCAATTAGGCGGTCAATATTCTATTCCTCAGGATTTGAGGGAAAA
CCTGCAGAAAGAAGCTGCACGTATTGGTGAGAACGAAAAAGATGTGCTACAGGAAAAAATGGAAACTAGG
ACAGTGCAAAATCGAGAGGATTCATACCACAAAAGAAGGTTTGATATGAAGTTTGAGCCGGATTCCGATA
CACAAACTGTTACGTCTTCAGAAAATACCCAAGACGCTGTCGTGCCAAGGAAAAGAAAATCTCGTTGGGA
TGTAAAAGGGTACGAGCCACCTGATGAATCTTCAACAGCGGTCAAAGAAAACTCTGATAGTGCTTTGGTT
AATGTAGAAGGAATCCATGATTTGATGTTTTTTAAACCTTCTGACCATAAATATTTCGCCGACGTTATAT
CCAAAAAACCCATAGATGAGTTAAATAAGGATGAAAAGAAAGAAAGAACCCTGTCGATGTTACTTCTGAA
AATAAAAAATGGCAATACAGCGAGTAGGAGGACTTCTATGCGGATTTTAACCGATAAAGCTGTTACATTT
GGTCCAGAAATGATATTTAACCGCTTATTGCCCATATTACTAGACAGAAGTTTGGAAGACCAGGAAAGAC
ATCTAATGATCAAGACCATAGATCGCGTCCTTTACCAGCTAGGAGATTTAACAAAACCTTACGTTCACAA
AATACTTGTAGTAGCTGCCCCATTGCTAATAGATGAAGATCCAATGGTTCGTTCAACAGGCCAGGAGATA
ATCACCAATCTGTCTACAGTCGCTGGCCTAAAAACCATTCTAACAGTAATGAGACCTGATATTGAGAATG
AGGATGAGTATGTTAGAAATGTAACTTCAAGAGCGGCGGCTGTGGTGGCAAAAGCCCTTGGTGTTAATCA
ATTGCTTCCTTTCATCAATGCAGCATGCCACTCACGGAAGTCTTGGAAAGCAAGGCATACTGGCATAAAA
ATTGTGCAGCAAATAGGTATACTTTTGGGAATAGGTGTCTTGAATCATCTTACTGGGCTGATGAGTTGTA
TCAAAGACTGCCTAATGGATGATCACGTTCCGGTGCGAATTGTTACAGCACATACTTTATCAACACTAGC
AGAAAATTCTTATCCATATGGTATCGAAGTTTTCAACGTTGTACTGGAGCCATTATGGAAGGGTATAAGA
AGTCATCGTGGTAAAGTGCTATCTTCTTTTTTAAAAGCTGTTGGATCTATGATCCCATTGATGGACCCAG
AGTATGCCGGTTATTATACCACAGAAGCAATGAGAATAATTAGACGTGAATTCGACTCTCCCGATGATGA
AATGAAAAAGACCATTCTTTTAGTATTACAAAAATGTAGCGCTGTAGAATCCATAACGCCAAAATTTCTG
AGAGAAGAAATCGCGCCAGAATTCTTTCAAAAATTTTGGGTCAGACGAGTGGCATTGGATAGACCATTAA
ACAAAGTTGTTACATATACTACTGTTACATTAGCAAAGAAATTAGGTTGTTCTTATACCATTGATAAATT
ATTAACACCATTGAGAGATGAAGCTGAGCCGTTCAGAACAATGGCTGTCCATGCTGTTACTAGAACAGTA
AACTTATTAGGGACAGCAGATTTAGATGAGAGATTAGAAACGAGGCTTATTGATGCGCTCTTGATAGCAT
TTCAAGAACAAACAAATAGTGATTCTATAATCTTTAAAGGGTTTGGGGCAGTGACGGTGTCACTTGACAT
CCGTATGAAACCGTTTTTAGCACCCATTGTGAGTACGATTTTAAATCATTTAAAGCATAAAACTCCCTTG
GTTCGTCAACATGCAGCAGATCTATGTGCCATACTAATACCAGTCATCAAGAACTGTCACGAATTCGAAA
TGTTGAATAAATTGAACATTATATTGTATGAATCCTTAGGCGAAGTATATCCAGAGGTATTAGGTTCTAT
AATCAACGCTATGTACTGTATTACTAGCGTAATGGATTTGGATAAACTACAACCTCCTATTAATCAAATT
TTACCAACCTTAACTCCAATTTTAAGAAACAAGCATAGAAAAGTCGAAGTAAACACTATCAAATTTGTTG
GACTTATTGGTAAATTAGCACCTACCTATGCACCTCCTAAAGAATGGATGAGAATATGTTTTGAACTATT
AGAACTTTTGAAAAGTACAAATAAAGAAATAAGAAGATCAGCAAATGCCACGTTTGGATTCATTGCTGAA
GCAATTGGACCTCACGATGTTCTTGTTGCGTTATTGAACAATTTAAAGGTTCAAGAACGTCAGTTACGTG
TATGCACGGCTGTTGCTATCGGTATCGTTGCTAAAGTGTGTGGTCCTTACAACGTGCTGCCAGTAATCAT
GAATGAATACACAACACCAGAGACTAATGTTCAAAACGGTGTTCTCGCTGCCATGTCATTCATGTTTGAG
TACATTGGTAACATGTCTAAGGATTACATATACTTCATAACACCATTATTAGAAGATGCACTCACCGATA
GGGATTTAGTTCATCGTCAGACAGCGTCGAACGTAATAACCCACTTAGCTTTAAACTGTTCAGGTACAGG
TCACGAAGATGCCTTCATTCATTTAATGAATCTTCTAATACCCAATATTTTTGAAACTTCACCACATGCT
ATTATGCGTATTTTAGAAGGTTTGGAGGCACTGAGTCAAGCTCTTGGCCCTGGACTATTCATGAACTACA
TATGGGCAGGATTGTTCCATCCAGCGAAGAATGTAAGGAAAGCATTTTGGAGGGTGTATAATAACATGTA
CGTAATGTACCAGGACGCCATGGTACCTTTTTACCCCGTTACACCAGACAACAATGAAGAATATATAGAA
GAACTGGATTTAGTTCTGGGTGGTTCTGGTGGTTCTGATTACAAAGACCACGATGGTGACTACAAAGACC
ATGATATAGATTACAAGGATGATGATGATAAATGAATATATATAGAGCATATAAATAACCACAACTTGTA
AGAATATTTTACTTGACACACCTATATCATCACGTCACGATGCCTTCATAGATTATGATGAAATATAAAC
AGAACCTGCTATTGGAAAAAAAAGGGCAGGAAAAAATTTTGTGAAAGTGAGTAAAAGAAAGATGAAGAGC
GAGACATGGATAATAAGAAATAGATGTCACTAATGGACAATTGGAAGACTGATATGGAAAGTTACGATGA
AGGAGGAGCTCCAGCTTTTGTTCCCTTTAGTGAGGGTTAATTGCGCGCTTGGCGTAATCATGGTCATAGC
TGTTTCCTGTGTGAAATTGTTATCCGCTCACAATTCCACACAACATACGAGCCGGAAGCATAAAGTGTAA
AGCCTGGGGTGCCTAATGAGTGAGCTAACTCACATTAATTGCGTTGCGCTCACTGCCCGCTTTCCAGTCG
GGAAACCTGTCGTGCCAGCTGCATTAATGAATCGGCCAACGCGCGGGGAGAGGCGGTTTGCGTATTGGGC
GCTCTTCCGCTTCCTCGCTCACTGACTCGCTGCGCTCGGTCGTTCGGCTGCGGCGAGCGGTATCAGCTCA
CTCAAAGGCGGTAATACGGTTATCCACAGAATCAGGGGATAACGCAGGAAAGAACATGTGAGCAAAAGGC
CAGCAAAAGGCCAGGAACCGTAAAAAGGCCGCGTTGCTGGCGTTTTTCCATAGGCTCCGCCCCCCTGACG
AGCATCACAAAAATCGACGCTCAAGTCAGAGGTGGCGAAACCCGACAGGACTATAAAGATACCAGGCGTT
TCCCCCTGGAAGCTCCCTCGTGCGCTCTCCTGTTCCGACCCTGCCGCTTACCGGATACCTGTCCGCCTTT
CTCCCTTCGGGAAGCGTGGCGCTTTCTCATAGCTCACGCTGTAGGTATCTCAGTTCGGTGTAGGTCGTTC
GCTCCAAGCTGGGCTGTGTGCACGAACCCCCCGTTCAGCCCGACCGCTGCGCCTTATCCGGTAACTATCG
TCTTGAGTCCAACCCGGTAAGACACGACTTATCGCCACTGGCAGCAGCCACTGGTAACAGGATTAGCAGA
GCGAGGTATGTAGGCGGTGCTACAGAGTTCTTGAAGTGGTGGCCTAACTACGGCTACACTAGAAGAACAG
TATTTGGTATCTGCGCTCTGCTGAAGCCAGTTACCTTCGGAAAAAGAGTTGGTAGCTCTTGATCCGGCAA
ACAAACCACCGCTGGTAGCGGTGGTTTTTTTGTTTGCAAGCAGCAGATTACGCGCAGAAAAAAAGGATCT
CAAGAAGATCCTTTGATCTTTTCTACGGGGTCTGACGCTCAGTGGAACGAAAACTCACGTTAAGGGATTT
TGGTCATGAGATTATCAAAAAGGATCTTCACCTAGATCCTTTTAAATTAAAAATGAAGTTTTAAATCAAT
CTAAAGTATATATGAGTAAACTTGGTCTGACAGTTACCAATGCTTAATCAGTGAGGCACCTATCTCAGCG
ATCTGTCTATTTCGTTCATCCATAGTTGCCTGACTCCCCGTCGTGTAGATAACTACGATACGGGAGGGCT
TACCATCTGGCCCCAGTGCTGCAATGATACCGCGAGACCCACGCTCACCGGCTCCAGATTTATCAGCAAT
AAACCAGCCAGCCGGAAGGGCCGAGCGCAGAAGTGGTCCTGCAACTTTATCCGCCTCCATCCAGTCTATT
AATTGTTGCCGGGAAGCTAGAGTAAGTAGTTCGCCAGTTAATAGTTTGCGCAACGTTGTTGCCATTGCTA
CAGGCATCGTGGTGTCACGCTCGTCGTTTGGTATGGCTTCATTCAGCTCCGGTTCCCAACGATCAAGGCG
AGTTACATGATCCCCCATGTTGTGCAAAAAAGCGGTTAGCTCCTTCGGTCCTCCGATCGTTGTCAGAAGT
AAGTTGGCCGCAGTGTTATCACTCATGGTTATGGCAGCACTGCATAATTCTCTTACTGTCATGCCATCCG
TAAGATGCTTTTCTGTGACTGGTGAGTACTCAACCAAGTCATTCTGAGAATAGTGTATGCGGCGACCGAG
TTGCTCTTGCCCGGCGTCAATACGGGATAATACCGCGCCACATAGCAGAACTTTAAAAGTGCTCATCATT
GGAAAACGTTCTTCGGGGCGAAAACTCTCAAGGATCTTACCGCTGTTGAGATCCAGTTCGATGTAACCCA
CTCGTGCACCCAACTGATCTTCAGCATCTTTTACTTTCACCAGCGTTTCTGGGTGAGCAAAAACAGGAAG
GCAAAATGCCGCAAAAAAGGGAATAAGGGCGACACGGAAATGTTGAATACTCATACTCTTCCTTTTTCAA
TATTATTGAAGCATTTATCAGGGTTATTGTCTCATGAGCGGATACATATTTGAATGTATTTAGAAAAATA
AACAAATAGGGGTTCCGCGCACATTTCCCCGAAAAGTGCCACCTGGGTCCTTTTCATCACGTGCTATAAA
AATAATTATAATTTAAATTTTTTAATATAAATATATAAATTAAAAATAGAAAGTAAAAAAAGAAATTAAA
GAAAAAATAGTTTTTGTTTTCCGAAGATGTAAAAGACTCTAGGGGGATCGCCAACAAATACTACCTTTTA
TCTTGCTCTTCCTGCTCTCAGGTATTAATGCCGAATTGTTTCATCTTGTCTGTGTAGAAGACCACACACG
AAAATCCTGTGATTTTACATTTTACTTATCGTTAATCGAATGTATATCTATTTAATCTGCTTTTCTTGTC
TAATAAATATATATGTAAAGTACGCTTTTTGTTGAAATTTTTTAAACCTTTGTTTATTTTTTTTTCTTCA
TTCCGTAACTCTTCTACCTTCTTTATTTACTTTCTAAAATCCAAATACAAAACATAAAAATAAATAAACA
CAGAGTAAATTCCCAAATTATTCCATCATTAAAAGATACGAGGCGCGTGTAAGTTACAGGCAAGCGATCC
GTCTAAGAAACCATTATTATCATGACATTAACCTATAAAAATAGGCGTATCACGAGGCCCTTTCGTCTCG
CGCGTTTCGGTGATGACGGTGAAAACCTCTGACACATGCAGCTCCCGGAGACGGTCACAGCTTGTCTGTA
AGCGGATGCCGGGAGCAGACAAGCCCGTCAGGGCGCGTCAGCGGGTGTTGGCGGGTGTCGGGGCTGGCTT
AACTATGCGGCATCAGAGCAGATTGTACTGAGAGTGCACCATAGATCACGACATTACTATATATATAATA
TAGGAAGCATTTAATAGAACAGCATCGTAATATATGTGTACTTTGCAGTTATGACGCCAGATGGCAGTAG
TGGAAGATATTCTTTATTGAAAAATAGCTTGTCACCTTACGTACAATCTTGATCCGGAGCTTTTCTTTTT
TTGCCGATTAAGAATTAATTCGGTCGAAAAAAGAAAAGGAGAGGGCCAAGAGGGAGGGCATTGGTGACTA
TTGAGCACGTGAGTATACGTGATTAAGCACACAAAGGCAGCTTGGAGTATGTCTGTTATTAATTTCACAG
GTAGTTCTGGTCCATTGGTGAAAGTTTGCGGCTTGCAGAGCACAGAGGCCGCAGAATGTGCTCTAGATTC
CGATGCTGACTTGCTGGGTATTATATGTGTGCCCAATAGAAAGAGAACAATTGACCCGGTTATTGCAAGG
AAAATTTCAAGTCTTGTAAAAGCATATAAAAATAGTTCAGGCACTCCGAAATACTTGGTTGGCGTGTTTC
GTAATCAACCTAAGGAGGATGTTTTGGCTCTGGTCAATGATTACGGCATTGATATCGTCCAACTGCATGG
AGATGAGTCGTGGCAAGAATACCAAGAGTTCCTCGGTTTGCCAGTTATTAAAAGACTCGTATTTCCAAAA
GACTGCAACATACTACTCAGTGCAGCTTCACAGAAACCTCATTCGTTTATTCCCTTGTTTGATTCAGAAG
CAGGTGGGACAGGTGAACTTTTGGATTGGAACTCGATTTCTGACTGGGTTGGAAGGCAAGAGAGCCCCGA
AAGCTTACATTTTATGTTAGCTGGTGGACTGACGCCAGAAAATGTTGGTGATGCGCTTAGATTAAATGGC
GTTATTGGTGTTGATGTAAGCGGAGGTGTGGAGACAAATGGTGTAAAAGACTCTAACAAAATAGCAAATT
TCGTCAAAAATGCTAAGAAATAGGTTATTACTGAGTAGTATTTATTTAAGTATTGTTTGTGCACTTGCCG
ATCTATGCGGTGTGAAATACCGCACAGATGCGTAAGGAGAAAATACCGCATCAGGAAATTGTAAGCGTTA
ATATTTTGTTAAAATTCGCGTTAAATTTTTGTTAAATCAGCTCATTTTTTAACCAATAGGCCGAAATCGG
CAAAATCCCTTATAAATCAAAAGAATAGACCGAGATAGGGT
[37 nt withheld, positions 7742-7778]
AAAGAACGTGGACTCCAACGTCAAAGG
[49 nt withheld, positions 7806-7854]
TAATCAAGTTTTTTGGGGTCGAGGTGT
[65 nt withheld, positions 7882-7946]
G
[124 nt withheld, positions 7948-8071]
CCATTCGCCATTCAGGCTGCGCAACTGTTGGGAAGGGCGATCGGTGCGGGCCTCTTCGCTATTACGCCAG
CTGGCGAAAGGGGGATGTGCTGCAAGGCGATTAAGTTGGGTAACGCCAGGGTTTTCCCAGTCACGACGTT
Features (pLannotate 1.2.2; 21 found; start..end, strand, type, name):
     27..45      +  promoter       T7 promoter: promoter for bacteriophage T7 RNA polymerase
    326..3238    +  CDS            HSH155: SF3B1_YEAST - Experimental evidence at protein level: Swiss-Prot protein existence level 1. Contacts pre-mRNA on both sides of the branch site early in spliceosome assembly. From Saccharomyces cerevisiae (strain ATCC 204508 / S288c) (Baker's yeast).
   3278..3294    +  CDS            3xFLAG (fragment): three tandem FLAG® epitope tags, followed by an enterokinase cleavage site
   3299..3321    +  CDS            2xFLAG (fragment): two tandem FLAG® epitope tags
   3524..3577    +  CDS            ABZ2 (fragment): PABC_YEAST - Experimental evidence at protein level: Swiss-Prot protein existence level 1. Converts 4-amino-4-deoxychorismate into 4-aminobenzoate (PABA) and pyruvate. From Saccharomyces cerevisiae (strain ATCC 204508 / S288c) (Baker's yeast).
   3594..3612    -  promoter       T3 promoter: promoter for bacteriophage T3 RNA polymerase
   3657..3673    -  protein_bind   lac operator: The lac repressor binds to the lac operator to inhibit transcription in E. coli. This inhibition can be relieved by adding lactose or isopropyl-β-D-thiogalactopyranoside (IPTG). lac repressor encoded by lacI
   3681..3711    -  promoter       lac promoter: promoter for the E. coli lac operon
   3726..3747    -  protein_bind   CAP binding site: CAP binding activates transcription in the presence of cAMP. E. coli catabolite activator protein
   3760..3852    -  CDS            lacI (fragment): lac repressor; lacI; The lac repressor binds to the lac operator to inhibit transcription in E. coli. This inhibition can be relieved by adding lactose or isopropyl-β-D-thiogalactopyranoside (IPTG).
   4035..4623    -  rep_origin     ori: high-copy-number ColE1/pMB1/pBR322/pUC origin of replication
   4794..5654    -  CDS            AmpR: β-lactamase; bla; confers resistance to ampicillin, carbenicillin, and related antibiotics
   5655..5759    -  promoter       AmpR promoter: bla
   5796..6299    +  misc_feature   CEN/ARS: S. cerevisiae CEN6 centromere fused to an autonomously replicating sequence
   6367..6402    +  CDS            rop (fragment): Rop protein, which maintains plasmids at low copy number; rop
   6504..6553    +  misc_feature   bom (fragment): basis of mobility region from pBR322
   6691..6838    +  promoter       TRP1 promoter: S. cerevisiae TRP1
   6839..7513    +  CDS            TRP1: phosphoribosylanthranilate isomerase, required for tryptophan biosynthesis; S. cerevisiae TRP1; yeast auxotrophic marker
   7564..7615    +  misc_feature   bom (fragment): basis of mobility region from pBR322
   7616..8071    -  rep_origin     f1 ori (sequence partly withheld): f1 bacteriophage origin of replication; arrow indicates direction of (+) strand synthesis
   8075..19      -  CDS            lacZα (fragment) (across the origin): LacZα fragment of β-galactosidase; lacZ fragment
