[The description below was written by a language model from this plasmid's Addgene catalogue record and pLannotate feature annotations shown in this document.]
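Description:
Hsh155 K818A 3xFLAG is a yeast–E. coli shuttle plasmid built on pRS414, a low-copy centromeric vector of about 8.2 kb in total. In bacteria it replicates from a high-copy ColE1/pUC-type origin and is selected with ampicillin through the β-lactamase gene. In Saccharomyces cerevisiae it is maintained by a CEN6/ARS element and selected by tryptophan prototrophy through the TRP1 marker and its own promoter. The backbone also retains an f1 phage origin, remnants of the lacZα/lac promoter region, and T7 and T3 promoters flanking the cloning site.

The roughly 3 kb insert carries the S. cerevisiae HSH155 gene, which encodes the yeast SF3b1 orthologue, a U2 snRNP component that contacts pre-mRNA around the branch site early in spliceosome assembly. According to the record, the gene is supplied with its surrounding genomic regions. The annotation supports this, showing about 280 bp between the T7 promoter and the start of the coding sequence, and a fragment of the ABZ2 gene downstream. No separate yeast promoter is annotated, so expression presumably depends on the native flanking sequence. The open reading frame bears a lysine-to-alanine substitution at position 818 and a C-terminal 3xFLAG epitope, which the feature table detects only as partial FLAG matches, for immunodetection or affinity purification.

The plasmid is intended for plasmid-shuffle experiments. It is introduced into an HSH155 deletion strain so that the mutant allele can be tested as the sole source of the protein. The record notes that K818A is lethal, meaning it does not support viability in this assay. It was made as part of a functional analysis of Hsh155/SF3b1 interactions with the U2 snRNA/branch site duplex.
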