Addgene plasmid #111982: Hsh155 K818A 3xFLAG
Purpose: Shuffle plasmid containing the HSH155 gene and surrounding regions. It bears a TRP marker for shuffle into a HSH155 deletion strain. It has 3xFLAG at the C-terminus. Contains K818A mutation. Lethal
Depositing lab: Aaron Hoskins. Depositing organization: University of Wisconsin, Madison. Publication: Functional Analysis of Hsh155/SF3b1 Interactions with the U2 snRNA/Branch Site Duplex. Carrocci TJ, Paulson JC, Hoskins AA. RNA. 2018 May 11. pii: rna.065664.118. doi: 10.1261/rna.065664.118. PubMed 29752352.
Backbone
  Vector backbone: pRS414
  Backbone manufacturer: ATCC
  Backbone size w/o insert (bp): 5208
  Total vector size (bp): 8208
  Vector type: Bacterial Expression, Yeast Expression
  Selectable markers: TRP1
Growth in bacteria
  Bacterial resistance: Ampicillin, 100 μg/mL
  Growth temperature: 37°C
  Growth strain: DH5alpha
  Copy number: Unknown
Gene/Insert
  Gene/Insert name: Hsh155 K818A 3x FLAG
  Species: S. cerevisiae (budding yeast)
  Insert size (bp): 3000
  Mutation: K818A
  Tag / fusion protein: 3xFLAG (C terminal on insert)
Terms and licenses: Academic/Nonprofit Terms; Industry Terms: Not Available to Industry
How to cite: Hsh155 K818A 3xFLAG was a gift from Aaron Hoskins (Addgene plasmid # 111982 ; http://n2t.net/addgene:111982 ; RRID:Addgene_111982)
